>Addgene plasmid #78775 | pcDNA3-FLAG MKRN1 S109D | addgene full sequence | sequence record 149929 | Addgene assembled sequence
GACGGATCGGGAGATCTCCCGATCCCCTATGGTCGACTCTCAGTACAATCTGCTCTGATGCCGCATAGTT
AAGCCAGTATCTGCTCCCTGCTTGTGTGTTGGAGGTCGCTGAGTAGTGCGCGAGCAAAATTTAAGCTACA
ACAAGGCAAGGCTTGACCGACAATTGCATGAAGAATCTGCTTAGGGTTAGGCGTTTTGCGCTGCTTCGCG
ATGTACGGGCCAGATATACGCGTTGACATTGATTATTGACTAGTTATTAATAGTAATCAATTACGGGGTC
ATTAGTTCATAGCCCATATATGGAGTTCCGCGTTACATAACTTACGGTAAATGGCCCGCCTGGCTGACCG
CCCAACGACCCCCGCCCATTGACGTCAATAATGACGTATGTTCCCATAGTAACGCCAATAGGGACTTTCC
ATTGACGTCAATGGGTGGACTATTTACGGTAAACTGCCCACTTGGCAGTACATCAAGTGTATCATATGCC
AAGTACGCCCCCTATTGACGTCAATGACGGTAAATGGCCCGCCTGGCATTATGCCCAGTACATGACCTTA
TGGGACTTTCCTACTTGGCAGTACATCTACGTATTAGTCATCGCTATTACCATGGTGATGCGGTTTTGGC
AGTACATCAATGGGCGTGGATAGCGGTTTGACTCACGGGGATTTCCAAGTCTCCACCCCATTGACGTCAA
TGGGAGTTTGTTTTGGCACCAAAATCAACGGGACTTTCCAAAATGTCGTAACAACTCCGCCCCATTGACG
CAAATGGGCGGTAGGCGTGTACGGTGGGAGGTCTATATAAGCAGAGCTCTCTGGCTAACTAGAGAACCCA
CTGCTTACTGGCTTATCGAAATTAATACGACTCACTATAGGGAGACCCAAGCTTGCCGCCACCATGGATT
ACAAGGATGACGACGATAAGAGCGCGGGCGGATCCGAATTCATGGCGGAGGCTGCAACTCCCGGAACAAC
AGCCACAACATCAGGAGCAGGAGCGGCAGCGGCGACGGCGGCAGCAGCCTCCCCCACCCCGATCCCCACA
GTCACCGCCCCGTCCCTGGGGGCGGGCGGAGGGGGCGGCGGCAGCGACGGCAGCGGCGGCGGCTGGACTA
AACAGGTCACCTGCAGGTATTTTATGCATGGGGTTTGTAAGGAAGGAGACAACTGTCGCTACTCGCATGA
CCTCTCTGACAGTCCGTATAGTGTAGTGTGCAAGTATTTTCAGCGAGGGTACTGTATTTATGGAGACCGC
TGCAGATATGAACATGACAAACCATTGAAACAGGAAGAAGCAACTGCTACAGAGCTAACTACAAAGTCAT
CCCTTGCTGCTTCCTCAAGTCTCTCATCGATAGTTGGACCACTTGTTGAAATGAATACAGGCGAAGCTGA
GTCAAGAAATTCAAACTTTGCAACTGTAGGAGCAGGTTCAGAGGACTGGGTGAATGCTATTGAGTTTGTT
CCTGGGCAACCCTACTGTGGCCGTACTGCGCCTTCCTGCACTGAAGCACCCCTGCAGGGCTCAGTGACCA
AGGAAGAATCAGAGAAAGAGCAAACCGCCGTGGAGACAAAGAAGCAGCTGTGCCCCTATGCTGCAGTGGG
AGAGTGCCGATACGGGGAGAACTGTGTGTATCTCCACGGAGATTCTTGTGACATGTGTGGGCTGCAGGTC
CTGCATCCAATGGATGCTGCCCAGAGATCGCAGCATATCAAATCGTGCATTGAGGCCCATGAGAAGGACA
TGGAGCTCTCATTTGCCGTGCAGCGCAGCAAGGACATGGTGTGTGGGATCTGCATGGAGGTGGTCTATGA
GAAAGCCAACCCCAGTGAGCGCCGCTTCGGGATCCTCTCCAACTGCAACCACACCTACTGTCTCAAGTGC
ATTCGCAAGTGGAGGAGTGCTAAGCAATTTGAGAGCAAGATCATAAAGTCCTGCCCAGAATGCCGGATCA
CATCTAACTTTGTCATTCCAAGTGAGTACTGGGTGGAGGAGAAAGAAGAGAAGCAGAAACTCATTCTGAA
ATACAAGGAGGCAATGAGCAACAAGGCGTGCAGGTATTTTGATGAAGGACGTGGGAGCTGCCCATTTGGA
GGGAACTGTTTTTACAAGCATGCGTACCCTGATGGCCGTAGAGAGGAGCCACAGAGACAGAAAGTGGGAA
CATCAAGCAGATACCGGGCCCAACGAAGGAACCACTTCTGGGAACTCATTGAGGAAAGAGAGAACAGCAA
CCCCTTTGACAACGATGAAGAAGAGGTTGTCACCTTTGAGCTGGGCGAGATGTTGCTTATGCTTTTGGCT
GCAGGTGGGGACGACGAACTAACAGACTCTGAAGATGAGTGGGACTTGTTTCATGATGAGCTGGAAGATT
TTTATGACTTGGATCTATAGCTCGAGCATGCATCTAGAGGGCCCTATTCTATAGTGTCACCTAAATGCTA
GAGCTCGCTGATCAGCCTCGACTGTGCCTTCTAGTTGCCAGCCATCTGTTGTTTGCCCCTCCCCCGTGCC
TTCCTTGACCCTGGAAGGTGCCACTCCCACTGTCCTTTCCTAATAAAATGAGGAAATTGCATCGCATTGT
CTGAGTAGGTGTCATTCTATTCTGGGGGGTGGGGTGGGGCAGGACAGCAAGGGGGAGGATTGGGAAGACA
ATAGCAGGCATGCTGGGGATGCGGTGGGCTCTATGGCTTCTGAGGCGGAAAGAACCAGCTGGGGCTCTAG
GGGGTATCCCC
[124 nt withheld, positions 2742-2865]
C
[32 nt withheld, positions 2867-2898]
CA
[57 nt withheld, positions 2901-2957]
A
[49 nt withheld, positions 2959-3007]
CCTTTGACGTTGGAGTCCACGTTCTTT
[37 nt withheld, positions 3035-3071]
ACCCTATCTCGGTCTATTCTTTTGATTTATAAGGGATTTTGGGGATTTCGGCCTATTGGTTAAAAAATGA
GCTGATTTAACAAAAATTTAACGCGAATTAATTCTGTGGAATGTGTGTCAGTTAGGGTGTGGAAAGTCCC
CAGGCTCCCCAGGCAGGCAGAAGTATGCAAAGCATGCATCTCAATTAGTCAGCAACCAGGTGTGGAAAGT
CCCCAGGCTCCCCAGCAGGCAGAAGTATGCAAAGCATGCATCTCAATTAGTCAGCAACCATAGTCCCGCC
CCTAACTCCGCCCATCCCGCCCCTAACTCCGCCCAGTTCCGCCCATTCTCCGCCCCATGGCTGACTAATT
TTTTTTATTTATGCAGAGGCCGAGGCCGCCTCTGCCTCTGAGCTATTCCAGAAGTAGTGAGGAGGCTTTT
TTGGAGGCCTAGGCTTTTGCAAAAAGCTCCCGGGAGCTTGTATATCCATTTTCGGATCTGATCAAGAGAC
AGGATGAGGATCGTTTCGCATGATTGAACAAGATGGATTGCACGCAGGTTCTCCGGCCGCTTGGGTGGAG
AGGCTATTCGGCTATGACTGGGCACAACAGACAATCGGCTGCTCTGATGCCGCCGTGTTCCGGCTGTCAG
CGCAGGGGCGCCCGGTTCTTTTTGTCAAGACCGACCTGTCCGGTGCCCTGAATGAACTGCAGGACGAGGC
AGCGCGGCTATCGTGGCTGGCCACGACGGGCGTTCCTTGCGCAGCTGTGCTCGACGTTGTCACTGAAGCG
GGAAGGGACTGGCTGCTATTGGGCGAAGTGCCGGGGCAGGATCTCCTGTCATCTCACCTTGCTCCTGCCG
AGAAAGTATCCATCATGGCTGATGCAATGCGGCGGCTGCATACGCTTGATCCGGCTACCTGCCCATTCGA
CCACCAAGCGAAACATCGCATCGAGCGAGCACGTACTCGGATGGAAGCCGGTCTTGTCGATCAGGATGAT
CTGGACGAAGAGCATCAGGGGCTCGCGCCAGCCGAACTGTTCGCCAGGCTCAAGGCGCGCATGCCCGACG
GCGAGGATCTCGTCGTGACCCATGGCGATGCCTGCTTGCCGAATATCATGGTGGAAAATGGCCGCTTTTC
TGGATTCATCGACTGTGGCCGGCTGGGTGTGGCGGACCGCTATCAGGACATAGCGTTGGCTACCCGTGAT
ATTGCTGAAGAGCTTGGCGGCGAATGGGCTGACCGCTTCCTCGTGCTTTACGGTATCGCCGCTCCCGATT
CGCAGCGCATCGCCTTCTATCGCCTTCTTGACGAGTTCTTCTGAGCGGGACTCTGGGGTTCGAAATGACC
GACCAAGCGACGCCCAACCTGCCATCACGAGATTTCGATTCCACCGCCGCCTTCTATGAAAGGTTGGGCT
TCGGAATCGTTTTCCGGGACGCCGGCTGGATGATCCTCCAGCGCGGGGATCTCATGCTGGAGTTCTTCGC
CCACCCCAACTTGTTTATTGCAGCTTATAATGGTTACAAATAAAGCAATAGCATCACAAATTTCACAAAT
AAAGCATTTTTTTCACTGCATTCTAGTTGTGGTTTGTCCAAACTCATCAATGTATCTTATCATGTCTGTA
TACCGTCGACCTCTAGCTAGAGCTTGGCGTAATCATGGTCATAGCTGTTTCCTGTGTGAAATTGTTATCC
GCTCACAATTCCACACAACATACGAGCCGGAAGCATAAAGTGTAAAGCCTGGGGTGCCTAATGAGTGAGC
TAACTCACATTAATTGCGTTGCGCTCACTGCCCGCTTTCCAGTCGGGAAACCTGTCGTGCCAGCTGCATT
AATGAATCGGCCAACGCGCGGGGAGAGGCGGTTTGCGTATTGGGCGCTCTTCCGCTTCCTCGCTCACTGA
CTCGCTGCGCTCGGTCGTTCGGCTGCGGCGAGCGGTATCAGCTCACTCAAAGGCGGTAATACGGTTATCC
ACAGAATCAGGGGATAACGCAGGAAAGAACATGTGAGCAAAAGGCCAGCAAAAGGCCAGGAACCGTAAAA
AGGCCGCGTTGCTGGCGTTTTTCCATAGGCTCCGCCCCCCTGACGAGCATCACAAAAATCGACGCTCAAG
TCAGAGGTGGCGAAACCCGACAGGACTATAAAGATACCAGGCGTTTCCCCCTGGAAGCTCCCTCGTGCGC
TCTCCTGTTCCGACCCTGCCGCTTACCGGATACCTGTCCGCCTTTCTCCCTTCGGGAAGCGTGGCGCTTT
CTCAATGCTCACGCTGTAGGTATCTCAGTTCGGTGTAGGTCGTTCGCTCCAAGCTGGGCTGTGTGCACGA
ACCCCCCGTTCAGCCCGACCGCTGCGCCTTATCCGGTAACTATCGTCTTGAGTCCAACCCGGTAAGACAC
GACTTATCGCCACTGGCAGCAGCCACTGGTAACAGGATTAGCAGAGCGAGGTATGTAGGCGGTGCTACAG
AGTTCTTGAAGTGGTGGCCTAACTACGGCTACACTAGAAGGACAGTATTTGGTATCTGCGCTCTGCTGAA
GCCAGTTACCTTCGGAAAAAGAGTTGGTAGCTCTTGATCCGGCAAACAAACCACCGCTGGTAGCGGTGGT
TTTTTTGTTTGCAAGCAGCAGATTACGCGCAGAAAAAAAGGATCTCAAGAAGATCCTTTGATCTTTTCTA
CGGGGTCTGACGCTCAGTGGAACGAAAACTCACGTTAAGGGATTTTGGTCATGAGATTATCAAAAAGGAT
CTTCACCTAGATCCTTTTAAATTAAAAATGAAGTTTTAAATCAATCTAAAGTATATATGAGTAAACTTGG
TCTGACAGTTACCAATGCTTAATCAGTGAGGCACCTATCTCAGCGATCTGTCTATTTCGTTCATCCATAG
TTGCCTGACTCCCCGTCGTGTAGATAACTACGATACGGGAGGGCTTACCATCTGGCCCCAGTGCTGCAAT
GATACCGCGAGACCCACGCTCACCGGCTCCAGATTTATCAGCAATAAACCAGCCAGCCGGAAGGGCCGAG
CGCAGAAGTGGTCCTGCAACTTTATCCGCCTCCATCCAGTCTATTAATTGTTGCCGGGAAGCTAGAGTAA
GTAGTTCGCCAGTTAATAGTTTGCGCAACGTTGTTGCCATTGCTACAGGCATCGTGGTGTCACGCTCGTC
GTTTGGTATGGCTTCATTCAGCTCCGGTTCCCAACGATCAAGGCGAGTTACATGATCCCCCATGTTGTGC
AAAAAAGCGGTTAGCTCCTTCGGTCCTCCGATCGTTGTCAGAAGTAAGTTGGCCGCAGTGTTATCACTCA
TGGTTATGGCAGCACTGCATAATTCTCTTACTGTCATGCCATCCGTAAGATGCTTTTCTGTGACTGGTGA
GTACTCAACCAAGTCATTCTGAGAATAGTGTATGCGGCGACCGAGTTGCTCTTGCCCGGCGTCAATACGG
GATAATACCGCGCCACATAGCAGAACTTTAAAAGTGCTCATCATTGGAAAACGTTCTTCGGGGCGAAAAC
TCTCAAGGATCTTACCGCTGTTGAGATCCAGTTCGATGTAACCCACTCGTGCACCCAACTGATCTTCAGC
ATCTTTTACTTTCACCAGCGTTTCTGGGTGAGCAAAAACAGGAAGGCAAAATGCCGCAAAAAAGGGAATA
AGGGCGACACGGAAATGTTGAATACTCATACTCTTCCTTTTTCAATATTATTGAAGCATTTATCAGGGTT
ATTGTCTCATGAGCGGATACATATTTGAATGTATTTAGAAAAATAAACAAATAGGGGTTCCGCGCACATT
TCCCCGAAAAGTGCCACCTGACGTC
Features (pLannotate 1.2.2; 22 found; start..end, strand, type, name):
     36..80      -  misc_feature   bom (fragment): basis of mobility region from pBR322
    235..614     +  enhancer       CMV enhancer: human cytomegalovirus immediate early enhancer
    615..818     +  promoter       CMV promoter: human cytomegalovirus (CMV) immediate early promoter
    814..847     +  LTR            5' LTR (truncated) (fragment): truncated 5' long terminal repeat (LTR) from HIV-1
    863..881     +  promoter       T7 promoter: promoter for bacteriophage T7 RNA polymerase
    907..931     +  CDS            3xFLAG (fragment): three tandem FLAG® epitope tags
    952..2397    +  CDS            MKRN1: MKRN1_HUMAN - Also known as RNF61. Experimental evidence at protein level: Swiss-Prot protein existence level 1. E3 ubiquitin ligase catalyzing the covalent attachment of ubiquitin moieties onto substrate proteins. These substrates include FILIP1, p53/TP53, CDKN1A and TERT. Keeps cells alive by suppressing p53/TP53 under normal conditions, but stimulates apoptosis by repressing CDKN1A under stress conditions. Acts as a negative regulator of telomerase. Has negative and positive effects on RNA polymerase II- dependent transcription. From Homo sapiens (Human).
   2428..2446    -  promoter       SP6 promoter: promoter for bacteriophage SP6 RNA polymerase
   2472..2696    +  polyA_signal   bGH poly(A) signal: bovine growth hormone polyadenylation signal
   2700..2721    +  promoter       SV40 promoter (fragment): SV40 enhancer and early promoter
   2742..3170    +  rep_origin     f1 ori (sequence partly withheld): f1 bacteriophage origin of replication; arrow indicates direction of (+) strand synthesis
   3184..3514    +  promoter       SV40 promoter: SV40 enhancer and early promoter
   3581..4372    +  CDS            neo: KKA2_KLEPN - Also known as kan, nptII. Experimental evidence at protein level: Swiss-Prot protein existence level 1. Resistance to kanamycin, neomycin, paromomycin, ribostamycin, butirosin and gentamicin B. From Klebsiella pneumoniae.
   4396..4554    +  CDS            ble (fragment): BLE_KLEPN - Experimental evidence at protein level: Swiss-Prot protein existence level 1. Binding protein with a strong affinity to the bleomycin family of antibiotics. Binds to CL990; an antimitotic-antibiotic compound. From Klebsiella pneumoniae.
   4549..4670    +  polyA_signal   SV40 poly(A) signal: SV40 polyadenylation signal
   4743..4759    -  protein_bind   lac operator: The lac repressor binds to the lac operator to inhibit transcription in E. coli. This inhibition can be relieved by adding lactose or isopropyl-β-D-thiogalactopyranoside (IPTG). lac repressor encoded by lacI
   4767..4797    -  promoter       lac promoter: promoter for the E. coli lac operon
   4812..4833    -  protein_bind   CAP binding site: CAP binding activates transcription in the presence of cAMP. E. coli catabolite activator protein
   4846..4938    -  CDS            lacI (fragment): lac repressor; lacI; The lac repressor binds to the lac operator to inhibit transcription in E. coli. This inhibition can be relieved by adding lactose or isopropyl-β-D-thiogalactopyranoside (IPTG).
   5121..5709    -  rep_origin     ori: high-copy-number ColE1/pMB1/pBR322/pUC origin of replication
   5880..6740    -  CDS            AmpR: β-lactamase; bla; confers resistance to ampicillin, carbenicillin, and related antibiotics
   6741..6845    -  promoter       AmpR promoter: bla
