[The description below was written by a language model from this plasmid's Addgene catalogue record and pLannotate feature annotations shown in this document.]
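Description:
pcDNA3-FLAG MKRN1 S109D is a 6,876-nt mammalian expression plasmid built on a pcDNA3-FLAG backbone and designed to overexpress a point mutant of human MKRN1 (also known as RNF61) in mammalian cells. It is maintained in E. coli through a high-copy ColE1/pUC-type origin and selected with ampicillin via the β-lactamase gene and its own promoter. An f1 origin is also present, which would allow single-stranded DNA production. For selection in mammalian cells, the backbone carries a neomycin/kanamycin phosphotransferase gene driven by the SV40 enhancer/early promoter and terminated by an SV40 polyadenylation signal, the standard arrangement for G418 selection of stable transfectants.

The expression cassette consists of the human cytomegalovirus immediate-early enhancer and promoter, a short FLAG epitope sequence supplied by the backbone (annotated as a fragment of a 3xFLAG, consistent with a single N-terminal FLAG tag), the MKRN1 coding sequence, and the bovine growth hormone polyadenylation signal. T7 and SP6 promoters flank the insert and could be used for in vitro transcription or as sequencing primer sites. MKRN1 is an E3 ubiquitin ligase with reported substrates including p53, CDKN1A and TERT. The S109D substitution replaces a serine with aspartate, a change commonly used to mimic constitutive phosphorylation, although the record does not explicitly state this rationale. The associated publication concerns PI3K/AKT-driven ubiquitination and destabilisation of PTEN, so the construct is presumably used to test how modification at this residue affects MKRN1 function, with the FLAG tag enabling detection and immunoprecipitation. The cloning method is not recorded. A few short annotated fragments (HIV-1 LTR, ble, lacI, bom) appear to be backbone remnants or incidental matches rather than functional elements.
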