Addgene plasmid #78775: pcDNA3-FLAG MKRN1 S109D
Purpose: To overexpress MKRN1 S109D in Mammalian Cells
Depositing lab: Jaewhan Song. Depositing organization: Yonsei University. Publication: PI3K/AKT activation induces PTEN ubiquitination and destabilization accelerating tumourigenesis. Lee MS, Jeong MH, Lee HW, Han HJ, Ko A, Hewitt SM, Kim JH, Chun KH, Chung JY, Lee C, Cho H, Song J. Nat Commun. 2015 Jul 17;6:7769. doi: 10.1038/ncomms8769. PubMed 26183061.
Backbone
  Vector backbone: pcDNA3-FLAG
  Vector type: Mammalian Expression
Growth in bacteria
  Bacterial resistance: Ampicillin, 100 μg/mL
  Growth temperature: 37°C
  Growth strain: DH5alpha
  Copy number: High Copy
Gene/Insert
  Gene/Insert name: MKRN1
  Species: H. sapiens (human)
  Mutation: S109D_mutation
  Entrez Gene: MKRN1 (a.k.a. RNF61)
  Promoter: CMV
  Tag / fusion protein: FLAG (N terminal on backbone)
  Cloning method: Unknown
  Sequencing primers: 5′ CMV-F; 3′ BGHrev
Terms and licenses: Academic/Nonprofit Terms; Industry Terms: Not Available to Industry
How to cite: pcDNA3-FLAG MKRN1 S109D was a gift from Jaewhan Song (Addgene plasmid # 78775 ; http://n2t.net/addgene:78775 ; RRID:Addgene_78775)
