>Addgene plasmid #78775 | pcDNA3-FLAG MKRN1 S109D | addgene partial sequence | sequence record 149927 | CMV-F 5'-CGCAAATGGGCGGTAGGCGTG-3'
GCAGAGCTCTCTGGCTAACTAGAGAACCCACTGCTTACTGGCTTATCGAAATTAATACGACTCACTATAG
GGAGACCCAAGCTTGCCGCCACCATGGATTACAAGGATGACGACGATAAGAGCGCGGGCGGATCCGAATT
CATGGCGGAGGCTGCAACTCCCGGAACAACAGCCACAACATCAGGAGCAGGAGCGGCAGCGGCGACGGCG
GCAGCAGCCTCCCCCACCCCGATCCCCACAGTCACCGCCCCGTCCCTGGGGGCGGGCGGAGGGGGCGGCG
GCAGCGACGGCAGCGGCGGCGGCTGGACTAAACAGGTCACCTGCAGGTATTTTATGCATGGGGTTTGTAA
GGAAGGAGACAACTGTCGCTACTCGCATGACCTCTCTGACAGTCCGTATAGTGTAGTGTGCAAGTATTTT
CAGCGAGGGTACTGTATTTATGGAGACCGCTGCAGATATGAACATGACAAACCATTGAAACAGGAAGAAG
CAACTGCTACAGAGCTAACTACAAAGTCATCCCTTGCTGCTTCCTCAAGTCTCTCATCGATAGTTGGACC
ACTTGTTGAAATGAATACAGGCGAAGCTGAGTCAAGAAATTCAAACTTTGCAACTGTAGGAGCAGGTTCA
GAGGACTGGGTGAATGCTATTGAGTTTGTTCCTGGGCAACCCTACTGTGGCCGTACTGCGCCTTCCTGCA
CTGAAGCACCCCTGCAGGGCTCAGTGACCAAGGAAGAATCAGAGAAAGAGCAAACCGCCGTGGAGACAAA
GAAGCAGCTGTGCCCCTATGCTGCAGTGGGAGAGTGCCGATACGGGGAGAACTGTGTGTATCTCCACGGA
GATTCTTGTGACATGTGTGGGCTGCAGGTCCTGCATCCAATGGATGCTGCCCAGAGATCGCAGCATATC
