>Addgene plasmid #78775 | pcDNA3-FLAG MKRN1 S109D | addgene partial sequence | sequence record 149928 | BGH-rev 5'-TAGAAGGCACAGTCGAGG-3'
CTATAGAATAGGGCCCTCTAGATGCATGCTCGAGCTATAGATCCAAGTCATAAAAATCTTCCAGCTCATC
ATGAAACAAGTCCCACTCATCTTCAGAGTCTGTTAGTTCGTCGTCCCCACCTGCAGCCAAAAGCATAAGC
AACATCTCGCCCAGCTCAAAGGTGACAACCTCTTCTTCATCGTTGTCAAAGGGGTTGCTGTTCTCTCTTT
CCTCAATGAGTTCCCAGAAGTGGTTCCTTCGTTGGGCCCGGTATCTGCTTGATGTTCCCACTTTCTGTCT
CTGTGGCTCCTCTCTACGGCCATCAGGGTACGCATGCTTGTAAAAACAGTTCCCTCCAAATGGGCAGCTC
CCACGTCCTTCATCAAAATACCTGCACGCCTTGTTGCTCATTGCCTCCTTGTATTTCAGAATGAGTTTCT
GCTTCTCTTCTTTCTCCTCCACCCAGTACTCACTTGGAATGACAAAGTTAGATGTGATCCGGCATTCTGG
GCAGGACTTTATGATCTTGCTCTCAAATTGCTTAGCACTCCTCCACTTGCGAATGCACTTGAGACAGTAG
GTGTGGTTGCAGTTGGAGAGGATCCCGAAGCGGCGCTCACTGGGGTTGGCTTTCTCATAGACCACCTCCA
TGCAGATCCCACACACCATGTCCTTGCTGCGCTGCACGGCAAATGAGAGCTCCATGTCCTTCTCATGGGC
CTCAATGCACGATTTGATATGCTGCGATCTCTGGGCAGCATCCATTGGATGCAGGACCTGCAGCCCACAC
ATGTCACAAGAATCTCCGTGGAGATACACACAGTTCTCCCCGTATCGGCACTCTCCCACTGCAGCATAGG
GGCACAGCTGCTTCTTTGTCTCCACGGCGG
